Addgene plasmid #169355: pAW8-aid-3HA-Turg1:kanMX6
Purpose: C-terminal aid-3HA degron cassette with kanMX6 marker for S. pombe
Depositing lab: Tony Carr. Depositing organization: University of Sussex.
Backbone
  Vector backbone: pUC19
  Vector type: Yeast Expression
Growth in bacteria
  Bacterial resistance: Ampicillin, 100 μg/mL
  Growth temperature: 37°C
  Growth strain: DH5alpha
  Copy number: High Copy
Gene/Insert
  Gene/Insert name: auxin-inducible degron (aid)
  Species: A. thaliana (mustard weed)
  Tag / fusion protein: 3XHA (C terminal on insert)
  Cloning method: Gibson Cloning
Terms and licenses: Academic/Nonprofit Terms; Industry Terms: Not Available to Industry
How to cite: pAW8-aid-3HA-Turg1:kanMX6 was a gift from Tony Carr (Addgene plasmid # 169355 ; http://n2t.net/addgene:169355 ; RRID:Addgene_169355)
