[The description below was written by a language model from this plasmid's Addgene catalogue record and pLannotate feature annotations shown in this document.]
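Description:
pAW8-aid-3HA-Turg1:kanMX6 is a fission yeast shuttle plasmid that supplies a C-terminal auxin-inducible degron tagging cassette for Schizosaccharomyces pombe. The catalogue lists pUC19 as the backbone. The annotated 11 kb sequence shows the bacterial parts: a high-copy ColE1/pUC origin, the AmpR β-lactamase gene for ampicillin selection in E. coli, and remnants of the lac promoter/operator and lacZα region. For yeast, the plasmid carries the S. pombe ars1 autonomously replicating sequence and the S. cerevisiae LEU2 gene with its own promoter, a marker commonly used to complement leucine auxotrophy in S. pombe.

The payload begins with a loxP site, followed by a degron derived from the Arabidopsis thaliana auxin-responsive protein IAA17 (annotated as mini-AID), a 3xHA epitope tag, and a kanMX marker conferring G418 resistance in yeast. The name indicates an urg1 terminator (Turg1) between the tag and the marker, although the feature table does not annotate it. Only one loxP site was detected. A second, possibly variant, lox site may lie downstream of kanMX, but the record does not show one. Elsewhere on the plasmid, Cre recombinase is placed under the strong, thiamine-repressible nmt1 promoter. This arrangement suggests that the plasmid provides its own recombinase to exchange the cassette into a lox-flanked genomic locus, though the record does not state this mechanism.

Once fused to the C-terminus of a target protein, the degron allows auxin-triggered depletion in cells expressing the TIR1 F-box protein, which this plasmid does not supply. The HA tag allows the fusion protein to be detected immunologically. Short annotated fragments of NFS1, hus5, rop, bom and lacI appear to be incidental backbone remnants.
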