Features (pLannotate 1.2.2; 23 found; start..end, strand, type, name):
    103..243     -  CDS            NFS1 (fragment): NFS1_YEAST - Also known as SPL1 From Saccharomyces cerevisiae (strain ATCC 204508 / S288c) (Baker's yeast).
    349..414     -  CDS            hus5 (fragment): UBC9_SCHPO - Also known as ubc9. Experimental evidence at protein level: Swiss-Prot protein existence level 1. Catalyzes the covalent attachment of ubiquitin-like protein SUMO/Smt3 to other proteins. Required for efficient recovery from DNA damage or S-phase arrest and normal mitosis. This may be as part of a checkpoint independent recovery process. From Schizosaccharomyces pombe (strain 972 / ATCC 24843) (Fission yeast).
    575..1356    +  rep_origin     ars1: Schizosaccharomyces pombe autonomously replicating sequence ars1
   1435..1484    -  misc_feature   bom (fragment): basis of mobility region from pBR322
   1586..1621    -  CDS            rop (fragment): Rop protein, which maintains plasmids at low copy number; rop
   1716..1820    +  promoter       AmpR promoter: bla
   1821..2681    +  CDS            AmpR: β-lactamase; bla; confers resistance to ampicillin, carbenicillin, and related antibiotics
   2852..3440    +  rep_origin     ori: high-copy-number ColE1/pMB1/pBR322/pUC origin of replication
   3623..3715    +  CDS            lacI (fragment): lac repressor; lacI; The lac repressor binds to the lac operator to inhibit transcription in E. coli. This inhibition can be relieved by adding lactose or isopropyl-β-D-thiogalactopyranoside (IPTG).
   3728..3749    +  protein_bind   CAP binding site: CAP binding activates transcription in the presence of cAMP. E. coli catabolite activator protein
   3764..3794    +  promoter       lac promoter: promoter for the E. coli lac operon
   3798..3820    +  protein_bind   lac operator (fragment): The lac repressor binds to the lac operator to inhibit transcription in E. coli. This inhibition can be relieved by adding lactose or isopropyl-β-D-thiogalactopyranoside (IPTG). lac repressor encoded by lacI
   3874..3907    +  protein_bind   loxP: Cre-mediated recombination occurs in the 8-bp core sequence (GCATACAT). Cre recombinase
   4138..4341    +  CDS            mini-AID: minimal degron from the auxin-responsive IAA17 protein of Arabidopsis thaliana (Kubota et al., 2013) acts as an auxin-inducible degron (AID) in the presence of TIR1
   4651..4740    +  CDS            3xHA: three tandem HA epitope tags
   5354..6710    +  gene           kanMX: yeast selectable marker conferring kanamycin resistance (Wach et al., 1994)
   6801..6958    +  CDS            lacZα (fragment): LacZα fragment of β-galactosidase; lacZ fragment
   6964..7015    -  misc_feature   bom (fragment): basis of mobility region from pBR322
   7590..8582    -  CDS            Cre: site-specific recombinase Cre is a site-specific recombinase from bacteriophage P1. Recombination occurs at loxP sequences.
   8632..8670    -  CDS            Cre (fragment): site-specific recombinase Cre is a site-specific recombinase from bacteriophage P1. Recombination occurs at loxP sequences.
   8672..9278    -  promoter       nmt1 promoter (fragment): wild-type nmt1 promoter from Schizosaccharomyces pombe, conferring strong thiamine-repressible expression
   9296..9685    +  promoter       LEU2 promoter: S. cerevisiae LEU2
   9716..10807   +  CDS            LEU2: LEU3_YEAST - Experimental evidence at protein level: Swiss-Prot protein existence level 1. Catalyzes the oxidation of 3-carboxy-2-hydroxy-4- methylpentanoate (3-isopropylmalate) to 3-carboxy-4-methyl-2- oxopentanoate. The product decarboxylates to 4-methyl-2 oxopentanoate. From Saccharomyces cerevisiae (strain ATCC 204508 / S288c) (Baker's yeast).
>Addgene plasmid #169355 | pAW8-aid-3HA-Turg1:kanMX6 | addgene full sequence | sequence record 333206 | Addgene NGS Result
CAAAAAGTTAGGTGTAACAGAAAATCATGAAACTATGATTTCTAATTTATATATTGGAGGATTTTCTCTA
AAAAAAAAAATACAACAAATAAAAAACACTCAATGACCTGACCATTTGATGGAGTTTAAGTCAATACCTT
CTTGAACCATTTCCCATAATGGTGAAAGTTCCCTCAAGAATTTTACTCTGTCAGAAACGGCCTTAACGAC
GTAGTCGATCCGGACGATGGCCAACCTTCCAATTCATTAAATCGAGTCCTCCATCAGATGATTTACAAGG
TTTTGCATAGAATCCCTAAGTAAGAGAAGTTGTTAGTGATTTCTTCAAGTTTACTAAAATTTACATACAA
ATGGATGATCTCTTCTCCATTGTTTCCTTTCTTCTTGCAAACGCGTTTTACAAAGAGATGACATGCTATT
TTCTGATTATTTTTTTCTATAGTTTTCTATTTTGTACGTCCTTGGGAGTCCGAAATGTAAAATCGGGGTA
TGGTTAGTAGCGGCAGCGTTCATTATGGTATATAAAAGATAAAAAGTAGGGGCAAGCGAGACAGAATGGG
ATACAAGGGCATCGTCTATAATTATAGCTAAAAATTGTATTTTAATTTGTATTTTTTGTAATTTTATTTC
TCATTGTTTTACTTAAAATGAATGCGAATTAGAGAAAACTTCAACGAAATGTCAAAATAAGCTCAGCAAA
ATATACAATTTTAGGGAAAGCGATCAGCAACTTATTCTCCGTTGTAGATTCTTTTTCTTCATAAATTCCA
ACAATGTAACTGCCAATTGATTTTTCTCTAGATGCTAATAAATTGAAACTAATGAATATAATAACACAGG
TTTTGATAAATTGTAAACTCTTACTCAAAAAAAGAATGTTAAAACTAATTTAACCTTTTTATAAAGGCTC
ATGGCGTTAAAGAGGATAGTAAAAATTCTACAATTTTTTAATTTAATGTCACAATTGTCTTGCGAATATA
ATTCTATTAATTTTCGCTAACTGCTGTTTTAGTACTATTACTTTCAATATGCCTTATATGCAACTTTAAT
TCATGAAGAATGCAATATTTTTGCAATCTTTCTTGTACTGAGCGCTTTTTATCATTTAGTACTCATTATT
TAATTTTTCAGTAAAGGGCAATAAATAAATTTGTAGAAGATGCAATGTAATCTCCTCTATCCTTTTGCTC
ATATGTTTATGAGTATACCTAGTCTAGAAAGGCTTGTATTTAAAATATTATTCAATAAAAATTCACAATT
TTTACGACATGTGCTACCATTCACTTAACTTCCTGATTATAAAATTGGTTCGTTTATACTAATTACTTAA
GTACCTTTAACTAAACAAAATGCCTATATATATATTAATTTACAATGAGTGTCAGATAAGTCACTATGTC
CGAGTGGTTAAGGAGTTAGACTCGCCATCGATGGTATGGTGCACTCTCAGTACAATCTGCTCTGATGCCG
CATAGTTAAGCCAGCCCCGACACCCGCCAACACCCGCTGACGCGCCCTGACGGGCTTGTCTGCTCCCGGC
ATCCGCTTACAGACAAGCTGTGACCGTCTCCGGGAGCTGCATGTGTCAGAGGTTTTCACCGTCATCACCG
AAACGCGCGAGACGAAAGGGCCTCGTGATACGCCTATTTTTATAGGTTAATGTCATGATAATAATGGTTT
CTTAGACGTCAGGTGGCACTTTTCGGGGAAATGTGCGCGGAACCCCTATTTGTTTATTTTTCTAAATACA
TTCAAATATGTATCCGCTCATGAGACAATAACCCTGATAAATGCTTCAATAATATTGAAAAAGGAAGAGT
ATGAGTATTCAACATTTCCGTGTCGCCCTTATTCCCTTTTTTGCGGCATTTTGCCTTCCTGTTTTTGCTC
ACCCAGAAACGCTGGTGAAAGTAAAAGATGCTGAAGATCAGTTGGGTGCACGAGTGGGTTACATCGAACT
GGATCTCAACAGCGGTAAGATCCTTGAGAGTTTTCGCCCCGAAGAACGTTTTCCAATGATGAGCACTTTT
AAAGTTCTGCTATGTGGCGCGGTATTATCCCGTATTGACGCCGGGCAAGAGCAACTCGGTCGCCGCATAC
ACTATTCTCAGAATGACTTGGTTGAGTACTCACCAGTCACAGAAAAGCATCTTACGGATGGCATGACAGT
AAGAGAATTATGCAGTGCTGCCATAACCATGAGTGATAACACTGCGGCCAACTTACTTCTGACAACGATC
GGAGGACCGAAGGAGCTAACCGCTTTTTTGCACAACATGGGGGATCATGTAACTCGCCTTGATCGTTGGG
AACCGGAGCTGAATGAAGCCATACCAAACGACGAGCGTGACACCACGATGCCTGTAGCAATGGCAACAAC
GTTGCGCAAACTATTAACTGGCGAACTACTTACTCTAGCTTCCCGGCAACAATTAATAGACTGGATGGAG
GCGGATAAAGTTGCAGGACCACTTCTGCGCTCGGCCCTTCCGGCTGGCTGGTTTATTGCTGATAAATCTG
GAGCCGGTGAGCGTGGGTCTCGCGGTATCATTGCAGCACTGGGGCCAGATGGTAAGCCCTCCCGTATCGT
AGTTATCTACACGACGGGGAGTCAGGCAACTATGGATGAACGAAATAGACAGATCGCTGAGATAGGTGCC
TCACTGATTAAGCATTGGTAACTGTCAGACCAAGTTTACTCATATATACTTTAGATTGATTTAAAACTTC
ATTTTTAATTTAAAAGGATCTAGGTGAAGATCCTTTTTGATAATCTCATGACCAAAATCCCTTAACGTGA
GTTTTCGTTCCACTGAGCGTCAGACCCCGTAGAAAAGATCAAAGGATCTTCTTGAGATCCTTTTTTTCTG
CGCGTAATCTGCTGCTTGCAAACAAAAAAACCACCGCTACCAGCGGTGGTTTGTTTGCCGGATCAAGAGC
TACCAACTCTTTTTCCGAAGGTAACTGGCTTCAGCAGAGCGCAGATACCAAATACTGTTCTTCTAGTGTA
GCCGTAGTTAGGCCACCACTTCAAGAACTCTGTAGCACCGCCTACATACCTCGCTCTGCTAATCCTGTTA
CCAGTGGCTGCTGCCAGTGGCGATAAGTCGTGTCTTACCGGGTTGGACTCAAGACGATAGTTACCGGATA
AGGCGCAGCGGTCGGGCTGAACGGGGGGTTCGTGCACACAGCCCAGCTTGGAGCGAACGACCTACACCGA
ACTGAGATACCTACAGCGTGAGCTATGAGAAAGCGCCACGCTTCCCGAAGGGAGAAAGGCGGACAGGTAT
CCGGTAAGCGGCAGGGTCGGAACAGGAGAGCGCACGAGGGAGCTTCCAGGGGGAAACGCCTGGTATCTTT
ATAGTCCTGTCGGGTTTCGCCACCTCTGACTTGAGCGTCGATTTTTGTGATGCTCGTCAGGGGGGCGGAG
CCTATGGAAAAACGCCAGCAACGCGGCCTTTTTACGGTTCCTGGCCTTTTGCTGGCCTTTTGCTCACATG
TTCTTTCCTGCGTTATCCCCTGATTCTGTGGATAACCGTATTACCGCCTTTGAGTGAGCTGATACCGCTC
GCCGCAGCCGAACGACCGAGCGCAGCGAGTCAGTGAGCGAGGAAGCGGAAGAGCGCCCAATACGCAAACC
GCCTCTCCCCGCGCGTTGGCCGATTCATTAATGCAGCTGGCACGACAGGTTTCCCGACTGGAAAGCGGGC
AGTGAGCGCAACGCAATTAATGTGAGTTAGCTCACTCATTAGGCACCCCAGGCTTTACACTTTATGCTTC
CGGCTCGTATGTTGTGTGGAATTGTGAGCGGATAACAATTTCACACAGGAAACAGCTATGACCATGATTA
CGCCAAGCTTGCATGGCGGCCGCATAACTTCGTATAGCATACATTATACGAAGTTATGCATGCTCGGTGG
GTCAGGTGGAAGTGGATCTGGTGCTATGATGGGCAGTGTCGAGCTGAATCTGAGGGAGACTGAGCTGTGT
CTTGGTCTTCCCGGTGGAGATACAGTGGCTCCGGTAACCGGAAACAAGAGAGGGTTCTCAGAGACGGTTG
ATCTGAAGCTAAATCTGAATAATGAGCCTGCAAACAAGGAAGGATCTACGACTCATGACGTCGTGACTTT
TGATTCCAAGGAGAAGAGTGCTTGTCCTAAAGATCCAGCCAAACCTCCGGCCAAGGCACAAGTTGTGGGA
TGGCCACCGGTGAGATCATACCGGAAGAACGTGATGGTTTCCTGCCAAAAATCAAGCGGTGGCCCGGAGG
CGGCGGCGTTCGTGAAGGTATCAATGGACGGAGCACCGTACTTGAGGAAAATCGATTTGAGGATGTATAA
AAGCTACGATGAGCTTTCTAATGCTTTGTCCAACATGTTCAGCTCTTTTACCATGGGCAAACATGGAGGA
GAAGAAGGAATGATAGACTTCATGAATGAGAGGAAATTGATGGATTTGGTGAATAGCTGGGACTATGTTC
CCTCTTATGAAGACAAAGACGGTGATTGGATGCTCGTCGGCGACGTTCCTTGGCCAATGTTCGTCGATAC
ATGCAAGCGTTTACGTCTCATGAAAGGATCGGATGCCATTGGTCTCGCTCCGAGGGCGATGGAGAAGTGC
AAGAGCAGAGCTGGTGCTGGAGCAGGCGCCTACCCATACGATGTTCCTGACTATGCGGGCTATCCCTATG
ACGTCCCGGACTATGCAGGATCCTATCCATATGACGTTCCAGATTACGCTGCTCAGTGCTGAGGCGCGCC
GCTAGCAGTCCCGGGGCTTGCCCATCTGTTTTAGACGTCACAGAAGGACCATGTTTATTTTAAATTTCAC
ATACATGTGTTTAATTACCTTCATTGTATAAATTCTCGAAACTTTCTCCAATTCTTCGGTCAGATAAAAA
ATTTCTCTAGTCACCGTCTTTTATAGAGCTTTTGTCAGATGTTTTTCTGGATGGAATCATTGTCCAGTTA
CTATGCTTTTTATTTATAAGTTTGAAAGTTTAGTTAACTTTTTGTTTTCTTTAATACATTTTTTAATCAT
GTCAACATTTGGGATTTGTAGAAGTAGTAAATTTTTTGTACATGTTGTAGAATTGGATAAGAACGAAAAC
AGCTAGTATGTAAAAAAAACGAAAATCCCAAATTCCGTTGTTTGTTTGATATAGTAATATTTATAGCATT
TTAGTTTCTAAAGATTTTTGATAATCTTTTACATTTGCTTTCACATACATTCGCGCTACTACCATACATC
ATATCCCGCTTTCTTTAATTGCTTCCCCACAGACTCAACCAGCGGGGCCTTCTTCTCGAGATCTGTTTAG
CTTGCCTCGTCCCCGCCGGGTCACCCGGCCAGCGACATGGAGGCCCAGAATACCCTCCTTGACAGTCTTG
ACGTGCGCAGCTCAGGGGCATGATGTGACTGTCGCCCGTACATTTAGCCCATACATCCCCATGTATAATC
ATTTGCATCCATACATTTTGATGGCCGCACGGCGCGAAGCAAAAATTACGGCTCCTCGCTGCAGACCTGC
GAGCAGGGAAACGCTCCCCTCACAGACGCGTTGAATTGTCCCCACGCCGCGCCCCTGTAGAGAAATATAA
AAGGTTAGGATTTGCCACTGAGGTTCTTCTTTCATATACTTCCTTTTAAAATCTTGCTAGGATACAGTTC
TCACATCACATCCGAACATAAACAACCATGGGTAAGGAAAAGACTCACGTTTCGAGGCCGCGATTAAATT
CCAACATGGATGCTGATTTATATGGGTATAAATGGGCTCGCGATAATGTCGGGCAATCAGGTGCGACAAT
CTATCGATTGTATGGGAAGCCCGATGCGCCAGAGTTGTTTCTGAAACATGGCAAAGGTAGCGTTGCCAAT
GATGTTACAGATGAGATGGTCAGACTAAACTGGCTGACGGAATTTATGCCTCTTCCGACCATCAAGCATT
TTATCCGTACTCCTGATGATGCATGGTTACTCACCACTGCGATCCCCGGCAAAACAGCATTCCAGGTATT
AGAAGAATATCCTGATTCAGGTGAAAATATTGTTGATGCGCTGGCAGTGTTCCTGCGCCGGTTGCATTCG
ATTCCTGTTTGTAATTGTCCTTTTAACAGCGATCGCGTATTTCGTCTCGCTCAGGCGCAATCACGAATGA
ATAACGGTTTGGTTGATGCGAGTGATTTTGATGACGAGCGTAATGGCTGGCCTGTTGAACAAGTCTGGAA
AGAAATGCATAAGCTTTTGCCATTCTCACCGGATTCAGTCGTCACTCATGGTGATTTCTCACTTGATAAC
CTTATTTTTGACGAGGGGAAATTAATAGGTTGTATTGATGTTGGACGAGTCGGAATCGCAGACCGATACC
AGGATCTTGCCATCCTATGGAACTGCCTCGGTGAGTTTTCTCCTTCATTACAGAAACGGCTTTTTCAAAA
ATATGGTATTGATAATCCTGATATGAATAAATTGCAGTTTCATTTGATGCTCGATGAGTTTTTCTAATCA
GTACTGACAATAAAAAGATTCTTGTTTTCAAGAACTTGTCATTTGTATAGTTTTTTTATATTGTAGTTGT
TCTATTTTAATCAAATGTTAGCGTGATTTATATTTTTTTTCGCCTCGACATCATCTGCCCAGATGCGAAG
TTAAGTGCGCAGAAAGTAATATCATGCGTCAATCGTATGTGAATGCTGGTCGCTATACTGCTGTCGATTC
GATACTAACGCCGCCATCCAGTCGACGAACTAGTATAACTTCGTATATGGTATTATATACGAAGTTATGC
GGCCGCGCGAATTCACTGGCCGTCGTTTTACAACGTCGTGACTGGGAAAACCCTGGCGTTACCCAACTTA
ATCGCCTTGCAGCACATCCCCCTTTCGCCAGCTGGCGTAATAGCGAAGAGGCCCGCACCGATCGCCCTTC
CCAACAGTTGCGCAGCCTGAATGGCGAATGGCGCCTGATGCGGTATTTTCTCCTTACGCATCTGTGCGGT
ATTTCACACCGCATACCATCGTCCGGATCAATGAAGTAGATGAGTTTACTACCTGTATATACTTTTTTTT
TTGTCAAAGTCACTTTTATGGCATTTCCATGTTGAAGGATTAGCCACAGCACTAAATTTTCAGCGTATGA
TTGCTTTTAAATATTTAATTTTCATCGTTTTTTAATTAATATTCAAAACGATTTAATGCCTTCTACATCT
GAAGTCAAGCTCATAGACTCGGGTTGGGTAGCTAAAACTACATCTAACACGAAGGGGTATAGCCTTCTTA
AAGTATACTCATGTATAAACGTTTTGGGTTCATATTTTTGGGCCACGTGGTTTATAAAAATTCTTAACTA
CACCACTCGGTATCCCGCACCCGTCTACGTTTCTACGATTTCGAGCTAATATTGAGTAAAGTGATTAGCA
AAAAAAATAAAAGTACTCGTTGTCGGAGATCAAGAATTTTTCTATTATCTCATCTAAACCACTTTCTAAA
AGCGAAAAACAAAATCGTAATATGCAGCTTGAATGGGCTTCCATAGTTTGAAAGAAAAACCCTAGCAGTA
CTGGCAAGGGAGACATTCCTTTTACCTGGCTAATCGCCATCTTCCAGCAGGCGCACCATTGCCCCTGTTT
CACTATCCAGGTTACGGATATAGTTCATGACAATATTTACATTGGTCCAGCCACCAGCTTGCATGATCTC
CGGTATTGAAACTCCAGCGCGGGCCATATCTCGCGCGGCTCCGACACGGGCACTGTGTCCAGACCAGGCC
AGGTATCTCTGACCAGAGTCATCCTTAGCGCCGTAAATCAATCGATGAGTTGCTTCAAAAATCCCTTCCA
GGGCGCGAGTTGATAGCTGGCTGGTGGCAGATGGCGCGGCAACACCATTTTTTCTGACCCGGCAAAACAG
GTAGTTATTCGGATCATCAGCTACACCAGAGACGGAAATCCATCGCTCGACCAGTTTAGTTACCCCCAGG
CTAAGTGCCTTCTCTACACCTGCGGTGCTAACCAGCGTTTTCGTTCTGCCAATATGGATTAACATTCTCC
CACCGTCAGTACGTGAGATATCTTTAACCCTGATCCTGGCAATTTCGGCTATACGTAACAGGGTGTTATA
AGCAATCCCCAGAAATGCCAGATTACGTATATCCTGGCAGCGATCGCTATTTTCCATGAGTGAACGAACC
TGGTCGAAATCAGTGCGTTCGAACGCTAGAGCCTGTTTTGCACGTTCACCGGCATCAACGTTTTCTTTTC
GGATCCGCCGCATAACCAGTGAAACAGCATTGCTGTCACTTGGTCGTGGCAGCCCGGACCGACGATGAAG
CATGTTTAGCTGGCCCAAATGTTGCTGGATAGTTTTTACTGCCAGACCGCGCGCCTGAAGATATAGAAGA
TAATCGCGAACATCTTCAGGTTCTGCGGGAAACCATTTCCGGTTATTCAACTTGCACCATGCCGCCCACG
ACCGGCAAACGGACAGAAGCATTTTCCAGGTATGCTCAGAAAACGCCTGGCGATCCCTGAACATGTCCAT
CAGGTTCTTGCGAACCTCATCACTCGTTGCATCGACCGGTAACTTTTAGATTAACATTTGTTTAAATATG
AAATTAGGCAATGTAACATACTGCAGGCAAATTTTGGTGTACGGTAAGTAAATTGGACATATGATTTAAC
AAAGCGACTATAAGTCAGAAAGTGAGAATGAGATTGAAATAATTAATTCAACTTATTCAATTGATGATAT
GCCAGGATTCCTCTTCCTTTATCTTCAATGTTTCGATTAACAGGTCCATTATCCGGTTTTTAGTTTCGCT
GCACATTGCCGAATGACAATCGGATTCCTTTAAGCTTTGCTTTTGCCCTGTTTTCTCTCCCCAGTAATCG
TTGGGTGACTGAACCATCCAGTAGCCGAGAGTTACGTTTTTCCTGATTTAATAAATATCCATATCTATTT
GTCTCGTGGTGTTTTACAGCAACTAACCGAAATTACTATTTTGCATCATCCAACCATAAAGAGACAACAA
TAATTCTAGAAAACATATAACAAGTGTTTTTTTCTATTTACGTCTCATACGCAAAGTCCACTTTACCATG
TTTTGGAAACTTGTACCCAACCATTCATTTTTCGATTTTGTAATGAGGCTCTTTTCTTCTAACAATCATT
GAGGTCATTATCATGTGTCCTCACCTATTGTTTAAATTGAGGCTTGCGCTATTCCCAAAATTGTGGGTAT
TATTTTCATATATCAGTATCTGCAATTTCGGTTCAACTCCGGAAGCTCGGTACCCAACTGTGGGAATACT
CAGGTATCGTAAGATGCAAGAGTTCGAATCTCTTAGCAACCATTATTTTTTTTCTCTCAACATAACGAGA
ACACACAGGGGCGCTATCGCACAGAATCAAATTCGATGACTGGAAATTTTTTGTTAATTTCAGAGGTCGC
CTGACGCATATACCTTTTTCAACTGAAAAATTGGGAGAAAAAGGAAAGGTGAGAGCGCCGGAACCGGCTT
TTCATATAGAATAGAGAAGCGTTCATGACTAAATGCTTGCATCACAATACTTGAAGTTGACAATATTATT
TAAGGACCTATTGTTTTTTCCAATAGGTGGTTAGCAATCGTCTTACTTTCTAACTTTTCTTACCTTTTAC
ATTTCAGCAATATATATATATATATATATATATATTTCAAGGATATACCATTGTAATGTCTGCCCCTAAG
AAGATCGTCGTTTTGCCAGGTGACCACGTTGGTCAAGAAATCACAGCCGAAGCCATTAAGGTTCTTAAAG
CTATTTCTGATGTTCGTTCCAATGTCAAGTTCGATTTCGAAAATCATTTAATTGGTGGTGCTGCTATCGA
TGCTACAGGTGTTCCACTTCCAGATGAGGCGCTGGAAGCCTCCAAGAAGGCTGATGCCGTTTTGTTAGGT
GCTGTGGGTGGTCCTAAATGGGGTACCGGTAGTGTTAGACCTGAACAAGGTTTACTAAAAATCCGTAAAG
AACTTCAATTGTACGCCAACTTAAGACCATGTAACTTTGCATCCGACTCTCTTTTAGACTTATCTCCAAT
CAAGCCACAATTTGCTAAAGGTACTGACTTCGTTGTTGTTAGAGAATTAGTGGGAGGTATTTACTTTGGT
AAGAGAAAGGAAGACGATGGTGATGGTGTCGCTTGGGATAGTGAACAATACACCGTTCCAGAAGTGCAAA
GAATCACAAGAATGGCCGCTTTCATGGCCCTACAACATGAGCCACCATTGCCTATTTGGTCCTTGGATAA
AGCTAATGTTTTGGCCTCTTCAAGATTATGGAGAAAAACTGTGGAGGAAACCATCAAGAACGAATTTCCT
ACATTGAAAGTTCAACATCAATTGATTGATTCTGCCGCCATGATCCTAGTTAAGAACCCAACCCACCTAA
ATGGTATTATAATCACCAGCAACATGTTTGGTGATATCATCTCCGATGAAGCCTCCGTTATCCCAGGCTC
CTTGGGTTTGTTGCCATCTGCGTCCTTGGCCTCTTTGCCAGACAAGAACACCGCATTTGGTTTGTACGAA
CCATGCCATGGTTCCGCTCCAGATTTGCCAAAGAATAAGGTCAACCCTATCGCCACTATCTTGTCTGCTG
CAATGATGTTGAAATTGTCATTGAACTTGCCTGAAGAAGGTAAAGCCATTGAAGATGCAGTTAAAAAGGT
TTTGGATGCAGGTATCAGAACTGGTGATTTAGGTGGTTCCAACAGTACCACCGAAGTCGGTGATGCTGTC
GCCGAAGAAGTTAAGAAAATCCTTGCTTAAAAAGATTCTCTTTTTTTGTGATATTTGTACATAAACTTTA
TAAATGAAATTCATAATAGAAACGACACGAAATTACAAAATGGAATATGTTCATAGGGTAGACGAAACTA
TATACGCAATCTACATACATTTATCAAGAAGGAGAAAAAGGAGGATGTAAAGGAATACAGGTAAGCAAAT
TGATACTAATGGCTCAACGTGATAAGGAAAAAGAATTGCACTTTAACATTAATATTGACAAGGAGGAGGG
CATCACA
